>Addgene plasmid #12976 | pcDNA3-EGFP-Cdc42-T17N | addgene full sequence | sequence record 201361 | Addgene NGS Result
CCCCGAAAAGTGCCACCTGACGTCGACGGATCGGGAGATCTCCCGATCCCCTATGGTGCACTCTCAGTAC
AATCTGCTCTGATGCCGCATAGTTAAGCCAGTATCTGCTCCCTGCTTGTGTGTTGGAGGTCGCTGAGTAG
TGCGCGAGCAAAATTTAAGCTACAACAAGGCAAGGCTTGACCGACAATTGCATGAAGAATCTGCTTAGGG
TTAGGCGTTTTGCGCTGCTTCGCGATGTACGGGCCAGATATACGCGTTGACATTGATTATTGACTAGTTA
TTAATAGTAATCAATTACGGGGTCATTAGTTCATAGCCCATATATGGAGTTCCGCGTTACATAACTTACG
GTAAATGGCCCGCCTGGCTGACCGCCCAACGACCCCCGCCCATTGACGTCAATAATGACGTATGTTCCCA
TAGTAACGCCAATAGGGACTTTCCATTGACGTCAATGGGTGGAGTATTTACGGTAAACTGCCCACTTGGC
AGTACATCAAGTGTATCATATGCCAAGTACGCCCCCTATTGACGTCAATGACGGTAAATGGCCCGCCTGG
CATTATGCCCAGTACATGACCTTATGGGACTTTCCTACTTGGCAGTACATCTACGTATTAGTCATCGCTA
TTACCATGGTGATGCGGTTTTGGCAGTACATCAATGGGCGTGGATAGCGGTTTGACTCACGGGGATTTCC
AAGTCTCCACCCCATTGACGTCAATGGGAGTTTGTTTTGGCACCAAAATCAACGGGACTTTCCAAAATGT
CGTAACAACTCCGCCCCATTGACGCAAATGGGCGGTAGGCGTGTACGGTGGGAGGTCTATATAAGCAGAG
CTCTCTGGCTAACTAGAGAACCCACTGCTTACTGGCTTATCGAAATTAATACGACTCACTATAGGGAGAC
CCAAGCTTGCCACCATGGTGAGCAAGGGCGAGGAGCTGTTCACCGGGGTGGTGCCCATCCTGGTCGAGCT
GGACGGCGACGTAAACGGCCACAAGTTCAGCGTGTCCGGCGAGGGCGAGGGCGATGCCACCTACGGCAAG
CTGACCCTGAAGTTCATCTGCACCACCGGCAAGCTGCCCGTGCCCTGGCCCACCCTCGTGACCACCCTGA
CCTACGGCGTGCAGTGCTTCAGCCGCTACCCCGACCACATGAAGCAGCACGACTTCTTCAAGTCCGCCAT
GCCCGAAGGCTACGTCCAGGAGCGCACCATCTTCTTCAAGGACGACGGCAACTACAAGACCCGCGCCGAG
GTGAAGTTCGAGGGCGACACCCTGGTGAACCGCATCGAGCTGAAGGGCATCGACTTCAAGGAGGACGGCA
ACATCCTGGGGCACAAGCTGGAGTACAACTACAACAGCCACAACGTCTATATCATGGCCGACAAGCAGAA
GAACGGCATCAAGGTGAACTTCAAGATCCGCCACAACATCGAGGACGGCAGCGTGCAGCTCGCCGACCAC
TACCAGCAGAACACCCCCATCGGCGACGGCCCCGTGCTGCTGCCCGACAACCACTACCTGAGCACCCAGT
CCGCCCTGAGCAAAGACCCCAACGAGAAGCGCGATCACATGGTCCTGCTGGAGTTCGTGACCGCCGCCGG
GATCACTCTCGGCATGGACGAGCTGTACAAGGAATTCATGCAGACAATTAAGTGTGTTGTTGTGGGCGAT
GGTGCTGTTGGTAAAAATTGTCTCCTGATATCCTACACAACAAACAAATTTCCATCGGAATATGTACCGA
CTGTTTTTGACAACTATGCAGTCACAGTTATGATTGGTGGAGAGCCATATACTCTTGGACTTTTTGATAC
TGCAGGGCAAGAGGATTATGACAGATTACGACCGCTGAGTTATCCACAAACAGATGTATTTCTAGTCTGT
TTTTCAGTGGTCTCTCCATCTTCATTTGAAAACGTGAAAGAAAAGTGGGTGCCTGAGATAACTCACCACT
GTCCAAAGACTCCTTTCTTGCTTGTTGGGACTCAAATTGATCTCAGAGATGACCCCTCTACTATTGAGAA
ACTTGCCAAGAACAAACAGAAGCCTATCACTCCAGAGACTGCTGAAAAGCTGGCCCGTGACCTGAAGGCT
GTCAAGTATGTGGAGTGTTCTGCACTTACACAGAAAGGCCTAAAGAATGTATTTGACGAAGCAATATTGG
CTGCCCTGGAGCCTCCAGAACCGAAGAAGAGCCGCAGGTGTGTGCTGCTATGACTCGAGCATGCATCTAG
AGGGCCCTATTCTATAGTGTCACCTAAATGCTAGAGCTCGCTGATCAGCCTCGACTGTGCCTTCTAGTTG
CCAGCCATCTGTTGTTTGCCCCTCCCCCGTGCCTTCCTTGACCCTGGAAGGTGCCACTCCCACTGTCCTT
TCCTAATAAAATGAGGAAATTGCATCGCATTGTCTGAGTAGGTGTCATTCTATTCTGGGGGGTGGGGTGG
GGCAGGACAGCAAGGGGGAGGATTGGGAAGACAATAGCAGGCATGCTGGGGATGCGGTGGGCTCTATGGC
TTCTGAGGCGGAAAGAACCAGCTGGGGCTCTAGGGGGTATCCCC
[124 nt withheld, positions 2565-2688]
C
[91 nt withheld, positions 2690-2780]
A
[49 nt withheld, positions 2782-2830]
CCTTTGACGTTGGAGTCCACGTTCTTT
[37 nt withheld, positions 2858-2894]
ACCCTATCTCGGTCTATTCTTTTGATTTATAAGGGATTTTGCCGATTTCGGCCTATTGGTTAAAAAATGA
GCTGATTTAACAAAAATTTAACGCGAATTAATTCTGTGGAATGTGTGTCAGTTAGGGTGTGGAAAGTCCC
CAGGCTCCCCAGCAGGCAGAAGTATGCAAAGCATGCATCTCAATTAGTCAGCAACCAGGTGTGGAAAGTC
CCCAGGCTCCCCAGCAGGCAGAAGTATGCAAAGCATGCATCTCAATTAGTCAGCAACCATAGTCCCGCCC
CTAACTCCGCCCATCCCGCCCCTAACTCCGCCCAGTTCCGCCCATTCTCCGCCCCATGGCTGACTAATTT
TTTTTATTTATGCAGAGGCCGAGGCCGCCTCTGCCTCTGAGCTATTCCAGAAGTAGTGAGGAGGCTTTTT
TGGAGGCCTAGGCTTTTGCAAAAAGCTCCCGGGAGCTTGTATATCCATTTTCGGATCTGATCAAGAGACA
GGATGAGGATCGTTTCGCATGATTGAACAAGATGGATTGCACGCAGGTTCTCCGGCCGCTTGGGTGGAGA
GGCTATTCGGCTATGACTGGGCACAACAGACAATCGGCTGCTCTGATGCCGCCGTGTTCCGGCTGTCAGC
GCAGGGGCGCCCGGTTCTTTTTGTCAAGACCGACCTGTCCGGTGCCCTGAATGAACTGCAGGACGAGGCA
GCGCGGCTATCGTGGCTGGCCACGACGGGCGTTCCTTGCGCAGCTGTGCTCGACGTTGTCACTGAAGCGG
GAAGGGACTGGCTGCTATTGGGCGAAGTGCCGGGGCAGGATCTCCTGTCATCTCACCTTGCTCCTGCCGA
GAAAGTATCCATCATGGCTGATGCAATGCGGCGGCTGCATACGCTTGATCCGGCTACCTGCCCATTCGAC
CACCAAGCGAAACATCGCATCGAGCGAGCACGTACTCGGATGGAAGCCGGTCTTGTCGATCAGGATGATC
TGGACGAAGAGCATCAGGGGCTCGCGCCAGCCGAACTGTTCGCCAGGCTCAAGGCGCGCATGCCCGACGG
CGAGGATCTCGTCGTGACCCATGGCGATGCCTGCTTGCCGAATATCATGGTGGAAAATGGCCGCTTTTCT
GGATTCATCGACTGTGGCCGGCTGGGTGTGGCGGACCGCTATCAGGACATAGCGTTGGCTACCCGTGATA
TTGCTGAAGAGCTTGGCGGCGAATGGGCTGACCGCTTCCTCGTGCTTTACGGTATCGCCGCTCCCGATTC
GCAGCGCATCGCCTTCTATCGCCTTCTTGACGAGTTCTTCTGAGCGGGACTCTGGGGTTCGAAATGACCG
ACCAAGCGACGCCCAACCTGCCATCACGAGATTTCGATTCCACCGCCGCCTTCTATGAAAGGTTGGGCTT
CGGAATCGTTTTCCGGGACGCCGGCTGGATGATCCTCCAGCGCGGGGATCTCATGCTGGAGTTCTTCGCC
CACCCCAACTTGTTTATTGCAGCTTATAATGGTTACAAATAAAGCAATAGCATCACAAATTTCACAAATA
AAGCATTTTTTTCACTGCATTCTAGTTGTGGTTTGTCCAAACTCATCAATGTATCTTATCATGTCTGTAT
ACCGTCGACCTCTAGCTAGAGCTTGGCGTAATCATGGTCATAGCTGTTTCCTGTGTGAAATTGTTATCCG
CTCACAATTCCACACAACATACGAGCCGGAAGCATAAAGTGTAAAGCCTGGGGTGCCTAATGAGTGAGCT
AACTCACATTAATTGCGTTGCGCTCACTGCCCGCTTTCCAGTCGGGAAACCTGTCGTGCCAGCTGCATTA
ATGAATCGGCCAACGCGCGGGGAGAGGCGGTTTGCGTATTGGGCGCTCTTCCGCTTCCTCGCTCACTGAC
TCGCTGCGCTCGGTCGTTCGGCTGCGGCGAGCGGTATCAGCTCACTCAAAGGCGGTAATACGGTTATCCA
CAGAATCAGGGGATAACGCAGGAAAGAACATGTGAGCAAAAGGCCAGCAAAAGGCCAGGAACCGTAAAAA
GGCCGCGTTGCTGGCGTTTTTCCATAGGCTCCGCCCCCCTGACGAGCATCACAAAAATCGACGCTCAAGT
CAGAGGTGGCGAAACCCGACAGGACTATAAAGATACCAGGCGTTTCCCCCTGGAAGCTCCCTCGTGCGCT
CTCCTGTTCCGACCCTGCCGCTTACCGGATACCTGTCCGCCTTTCTCCCTTCGGGAAGCGTGGCGCTTTC
TCATAGCTCACGCTGTAGGTATCTCAGTTCGGTGTAGGTCGTTCGCTCCAAGCTGGGCTGTGTGCACGAA
CCCCCCGTTCAGCCCGACCGCTGCGCCTTATCCGGTAACTATCGTCTTGAGTCCAACCCGGTAAGACACG
ACTTATCGCCACTGGCAGCAGCCACTGGTAACAGGATTAGCAGAGCGAGGTATGTAGGCGGTGCTACAGA
GTTCTTGAAGTGGTGGCCTAACTACGGCTACACTAGAAGAACAGTATTTGGTATCTGCGCTCTGCTGAAG
CCAGTTACCTTCGGAAAAAGAGTTGGTAGCTCTTGATCCGGCAAACAAACCACCGCTGGTAGCGGTGGTT
TTTTTGTTTGCAAGCAGCAGATTACGCGCAGAAAAAAAGGATCTCAAGAAGATCCTTTGATCTTTTCTAC
GGGGTCTGACGCTCAGTGGAACGAAAACTCACGTTAAGGGATTTTGGTCATGAGATTATCAAAAAGGATC
TTCACCTAGATCCTTTTAAATTAAAAATGAAGTTTTAAATCAATCTAAAGTATATATGAGTAAACTTGGT
CTGACAGTTACCAATGCTTAATCAGTGAGGCACCTATCTCAGCGATCTGTCTATTTCGTTCATCCATAGT
TGCCTGACTCCCCGTCGTGTAGATAACTACGATACGGGAGGGCTTACCATCTGGCCCCAGTGCTGCAATG
ATACCGCGAGACCCACGCTCACCGGCTCCAGATTTATCAGCAATAAACCAGCCAGCCGGAAGGGCCGAGC
GCAGAAGTGGTCCTGCAACTTTATCCGCCTCCATCCAGTCTATTAATTGTTGCCGGGAAGCTAGAGTAAG
TAGTTCGCCAGTTAATAGTTTGCGCAACGTTGTTGCCATTGCTACAGGCATCGTGGTGTCACGCTCGTCG
TTTGGTATGGCTTCATTCAGCTCCGGTTCCCAACGATCAAGGCGAGTTACATGATCCCCCATGTTGTGCA
AAAAAGCGGTTAGCTCCTTCGGTCCTCCGATCGTTGTCAGAAGTAAGTTGGCCGCAGTGTTATCACTCAT
GGTTATGGCAGCACTGCATAATTCTCTTACTGTCATGCCATCCGTAAGATGCTTTTCTGTGACTGGTGAG
TACTCAACCAAGTCATTCTGAGAATAGTGTATGCGGCGACCGAGTTGCTCTTGCCCGGCGTCAATACGGG
ATAATACCGCGCCACATAGCAGAACTTTAAAAGTGCTCATCATTGGAAAACGTTCTTCGGGGCGAAAACT
CTCAAGGATCTTACCGCTGTTGAGATCCAGTTCGATGTAACCCACTCGTGCACCCAACTGATCTTCAGCA
TCTTTTACTTTCACCAGCGTTTCTGGGTGAGCAAAAACAGGAAGGCAAAATGCCGCAAAAAAGGGAATAA
GGGCGACACGGAAATGTTGAATACTCATACTCTTCCTTTTTCAATATTATTGAAGCATTTATCAGGGTTA
TTGTCTCATGAGCGGATACATATTTGAATGTATTTAGAAAAATAAACAAATAGGGGTTCCGCGCACATTT
Features (pLannotate 1.2.2; 22 found; start..end, strand, type, name):
     52..104     -  misc_feature   bom (fragment): basis of mobility region from pBR322
    259..638     +  enhancer       CMV enhancer: human cytomegalovirus immediate early enhancer
    639..842     +  promoter       CMV promoter: human cytomegalovirus (CMV) immediate early promoter
    838..871     +  LTR            5' LTR (truncated) (fragment): truncated 5' long terminal repeat (LTR) from HIV-1
    887..905     +  promoter       T7 promoter: promoter for bacteriophage T7 RNA polymerase
    925..1641    +  CDS            EGFP: EGFP is a basic (constitutively fluorescent) green fluorescent protein published in 1996, derived from Aequorea victoria. It is reported to be a rapidly-maturing weak dimer with moderate acid sensitivity.
   1648..2223    +  CDS            Cdc42 (T17N): dominant negative mutant of human Rho family small GTPase Cdc42
   2251..2269    -  promoter       SP6 promoter: promoter for bacteriophage SP6 RNA polymerase
   2295..2519    +  polyA_signal   bGH poly(A) signal: bovine growth hormone polyadenylation signal
   2523..2544    +  promoter       SV40 promoter (fragment): SV40 enhancer and early promoter
   2565..2993    +  rep_origin     f1 ori (sequence partly withheld): f1 bacteriophage origin of replication; arrow indicates direction of (+) strand synthesis
   3007..3336    +  promoter       SV40 promoter: SV40 enhancer and early promoter
   3403..4194    +  CDS            neo: KKA2_KLEPN - Also known as kan, nptII. Experimental evidence at protein level: Swiss-Prot protein existence level 1. Resistance to kanamycin, neomycin, paromomycin, ribostamycin, butirosin and gentamicin B. From Klebsiella pneumoniae.
   4218..4376    +  CDS            ble (fragment): BLE_KLEPN - Experimental evidence at protein level: Swiss-Prot protein existence level 1. Binding protein with a strong affinity to the bleomycin family of antibiotics. Binds to CL990; an antimitotic-antibiotic compound. From Klebsiella pneumoniae.
   4371..4492    +  polyA_signal   SV40 poly(A) signal: SV40 polyadenylation signal
   4565..4581    -  protein_bind   lac operator: The lac repressor binds to the lac operator to inhibit transcription in E. coli. This inhibition can be relieved by adding lactose or isopropyl-β-D-thiogalactopyranoside (IPTG). lac repressor encoded by lacI
   4589..4619    -  promoter       lac promoter: promoter for the E. coli lac operon
   4634..4655    -  protein_bind   CAP binding site: CAP binding activates transcription in the presence of cAMP. E. coli catabolite activator protein
   4668..4760    -  CDS            lacI (fragment): lac repressor; lacI; The lac repressor binds to the lac operator to inhibit transcription in E. coli. This inhibition can be relieved by adding lactose or isopropyl-β-D-thiogalactopyranoside (IPTG).
   4943..5531    -  rep_origin     ori: high-copy-number ColE1/pMB1/pBR322/pUC origin of replication
   5702..6562    -  CDS            AmpR: β-lactamase; bla; confers resistance to ampicillin, carbenicillin, and related antibiotics
   6563..6667    -  promoter       AmpR promoter: bla
