[The description below was written by a language model from this plasmid's Addgene catalogue record and pLannotate feature annotations shown in this document.]
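Description:
pcDNA3-EGFP-Cdc42-T17N is a mammalian expression plasmid built on the pcDNA3-EGFP backbone, with a sequenced length of about 6.7 kb. It is propagated in E. coli through a high-copy ColE1/pUC-type origin and selected with ampicillin via the β-lactamase gene. An f1 origin is also present, allowing single-stranded DNA production. For selection in mammalian cells, an SV40 early promoter drives the neomycin phosphotransferase gene, terminated by an SV40 polyadenylation signal, so stable transfectants can be selected with G418. The feature table also lists short fragments (bom, lac promoter/operator, lacI, ble, a truncated HIV-1 LTR match). These are small partial hits, most likely backbone remnants or annotation matches, and are not functional parts of the design.

The expression cassette uses the human CMV immediate-early enhancer and promoter to drive an EGFP coding sequence, followed directly by the 576 bp human Cdc42 open reading frame, and ends with the bovine growth hormone polyadenylation signal. The insert was cloned between EcoRI and XhoI sites, both retained. This places EGFP at the N terminus of Cdc42, which leaves the C-terminal end of the GTPase free. The Cdc42 sequence carries the T17N substitution, recorded as a dominant-negative mutation of this Rho family small GTPase. Mutants of this class are generally understood to interfere with activation of the endogenous protein. T7 and SP6 promoters flank the fusion and can serve for in vitro transcription or as priming sites.

The construct is suited to inhibiting Cdc42 signalling in transfected mammalian cells while identifying or localising expressing cells by green fluorescence. The associated publication concerns Rho family proteins in apoptosis induced by cytotoxic T lymphocytes and Fas.
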