Addgene plasmid #12976: pcDNA3-EGFP-Cdc42-T17N
Depositing lab: Gary Bokoch. Depositing organization: Scripps California (The Scripps Research Institute). Publication: Rho family proteins modulate rapid apoptosis induced by cytotoxic T lymphocytes and Fas. Subauste MC, Von Herrath M, Benard V, Chamberlain CE, Chuang TH, Chu K, Bokoch GM, Hahn KM. J Biol Chem. 2000 Mar 31. 275(13):9725-33. 10.1074/jbc.275.13.9725 PubMed 10734125.
Backbone
  Vector backbone: pcDNA3-EGFP
  Backbone manufacturer: Invitrogen
  Backbone size w/o insert (bp): 6100
  Vector type: Mammalian Expression
  Selectable markers: Neomycin (select with G418)
Growth in bacteria
  Bacterial resistance: Ampicillin, 100 μg/mL
  Growth temperature: 37°C
  Growth strain: DH5alpha
  Copy number: High Copy
Gene/Insert
  Gene/Insert name: Cdc42 DN (alt name: Cdc42)
  Species: H. sapiens (human)
  Insert size (bp): 576
  Mutation: T17N Dominant negative
  GenBank ID: M57298
  Entrez Gene: CDC42 (a.k.a. CDC42Hs, G25K, TKS)
  Promoter: CMV
  Tag / fusion protein: EGFP (N terminal on backbone)
  Cloning method: Restriction Enzyme; 5′ cloning site EcoRI (not destroyed); 3′ cloning site XhoI (not destroyed)
  Sequencing primers: 5′ EGFP-C; 3′ BGH-rev
Terms and licenses: Academic/Nonprofit Terms; Industry Terms: Not Available to Industry
How to cite: pcDNA3-EGFP-Cdc42-T17N was a gift from Gary Bokoch (Addgene plasmid # 12976 ; http://n2t.net/addgene:12976 ; RRID:Addgene_12976)
