>Addgene plasmid #12976 | pcDNA3-EGFP-Cdc42-T17N | addgene partial sequence | sequence record 19386 | SP6 5'-ATTTAGGTGACACTATAG-3'
CGGCTCTTCTTCGGTTCTGGAGGCTCCAGGGCAGCCAATATTGCTTCGTCAAATACATTCTTTAGGCCTT
TCTGTGTAAGTGCAGAACACTCCACATACTTGACAGCCTTCAGGTCACGGGCCAGCTTTTCAGCAGTCTC
TGGAGTGATAGGCTTCTGTTTGTTCTTGGCAAGTTTCTCAATAGTAGAGGGGTCATCTCTGAGATCAATT
TGAGTCCCAACAAGCAAGAAAGGAGTCTTTGGACAGTGGTGAGTTATCTCAGGCACCCACTTTTCTTTCA
CGTTTTCAAATGAAGATGGAGAGACCACTGAAAAACAGACTAGAAATACATCTGTTTGTGGATAACTCAG
CGGTCGTAATCTGTCATAATCCTCTTGCCCTGCAGTATCAAAAAGTCCAAGAGTATATGGCTCTCCACCA
ATCATAACTGTGACTGCATAGTTGTCAAAAACAGTCGGTACATATTCCGATGGAAATTTGTTTGTTGTGT
AGGATATCAGGAGACAATTTTTACCAACAGCACCATCGCCCACAACAACACACTTAATTGTCTGCATGAA
TTCCTTGTACAGCTCGTCCATGCCGAGAGTGATCCCGGCGGCGGTCACGAACTCCAGCAGGACCATGTGA
TCGCGCTTCTCGTTGGGGTCTTTGCTCAGGGCGGACTGGGTGCTCAGGTAGTGGTTGTCGGGCAGCAGCA
CGGGGCCGTCGCCGATGGGGGTGTTCTGCTGGTAGTGGTCGGCGAGCTGCACGCTG
