>Addgene plasmid #12976 | pcDNA3-EGFP-Cdc42-T17N | addgene partial sequence | sequence record 64660 | BGH_rev
TATAGAATAGGGCCCTCTAGATGCATGCTCGAGTCATAGCAGCACACACCTGCGGCTCTTCTTCGGTTCT
GGAGGCTCCAGGGCAGCCAATATTGCTTCGTCAAATACATTCTTTAGGCCTTTCTGTGTAAGTGCAGAAC
ACTCCACATACTTGACAGCCTTCAGGTCACGGGCCAGCTTTTCAGCAGTCTCTGGAGTGATAGGCTTCTG
TTTGTTCTTGGCAAGTTTCTCAATAGTAGAGGGGTCATCTCTGAGATCAATTTGAGTCCCAACAAGCAAG
AAAGGAGTCTTTGGACAGTGGTGAGTTATCTCAGGCACCCACTTTTCTTTCACGTTTTCAAATGAAGATG
GAGAGACCACTGAAAAACAGACTAGAAATACATCTGTTTGTGGATAACTCAGCGGTCGTAATCTGTCATA
ATCCTCTTGCCCTGCAGTATCAAAAAGTCCAAGAGTATATGGCTCTCCACCAATCATAACTGTGACTGCA
TAGTTGTCAAAAACAGTCGGTACATATTCCGATGGAAATTTGTTTGTTGTGTAGGATATCAGGAGACAAT
TTTTACCAACAGCACCATCGCCCACAACAACACACTTAATTGTCTGCATGAATTCCTTGTACAGCTCGTC
CATGCCGAGAGTGATCCCGGCGGCGGTCACGAACTCCAGCAGGACCATGTGATCGCGCTTCTCGTTGGGG
TCTTTGCTCAGGGCGGACTGGGTGCTCAGGTAGTGGTTGTCGGGCAGCAGCACGGGGCCGTCGCCGATGG
GGGTGTTCTGCTGGTAGTGGTCGGCGAGCTGCACGCTGCCGTCCTCGATGTTGTGGCGGATCTTGAAGTT
CACCTTGATGCCGTTCTTCTGCTTGTCGGCCATGATATAGACGTTGTGGCTGTTGTAGTTGTACTCCAGC
TTGTGCCCCAGGATGTTGCCGTCCTCCTTGAAGTC
